>Addgene plasmid #199303 | lentiBE3-SpRY-Blast | addgene full sequence | sequence record 400831 | Addgene NGS Result
GCAATTAACCCTCACTAAAGGGAACAAAAGCTGGAGCTGCAAGCTTAATGTAGTCTTATGCAATACTCTT
GTAGTCTTGCAACATGGTAACGATGAGTTAGCAACATGCCTTACAAGGAGAGAAAAAGCACCGTGCATGC
CGATTGGTGGAAGTAAGGTGGTACGATCGTGCCTTATTAGGAAGGCAACAGACGGGTCTGACATGGATTG
GACGAACCACTGAATTGCCGCATTGCAGAGATATTGTATTTAAGTGCCTAGCTCGATACATAAACGGGTC
TCTCTGGTTAGACCAGATCTGAGCCTGGGAGCTCTCTGGCTAACTAGGGAACCCACTGCTTAAGCCTCAA
TAAAGCTTGCCTTGAGTGCTTCAAGTAGTGTGTGCCCGTCTGTTGTGTGACTCTGGTAACTAGAGATCCC
TCAGACCCTTTTAGTCAGTGTGGAAAATCTCTAGCAGTGGCGCCCGAACAGGGACTTGAAAGCGAAAGGG
AAACCAGAGGAGCTCTCTCGACGCAGGACTCGGCTTGCTGAAGCGCGCACGGCAAGAGGCGAGGGGCGGC
GACTGGTGAGTACGCCAAAAATTTTGACTAGCGGAGGCTAGAAGGAGAGAGATGGGTGCGAGAGCGTCAG
TATTAAGCGGGGGAGAATTAGATCGCGATGGGAAAAAATTCGGTTAAGGCCAGGGGGAAAGAAAAAATAT
AAATTAAAACATATAGTATGGGCAAGCAGGGAGCTAGAACGATTCGCAGTTAATCCTGGCCTGTTAGAAA
CATCAGAAGGCTGTAGACAAATACTGGGACAGCTACAACCATCCCTTCAGACAGGATTAGAAGAACTTAG
ATCATTATATAATACAGTAGCAACCCTCTATTGTGTGCATCAAAGGATAGAGATAAAAGACACCAAGGAA
GCTTTAGACAAGATAGAGGAAGAGCAAAACAAAAGTAAGACCACCGCACAGCAAGCGGCCGCTGATCTTC
AGACCTGGAGGAGAAGATATGAGGGACAATTGGAGAAGTGAATTATATAAATATAAAGTAGTAAAAATTG
AACCATTAGGAGTAGCACCCACCAAGGCAAAGAGAAGAGTGGTGCAGAGAGAAAAAAGAGCAGTGGGAAT
AGGAGCTTTGTTCCTTGGGTTCTTGGGAGCAGCAGGAAGCACTATGGGCGCAGCGTCAATGACGCTGACG
GTACAGGCCAGACAATTATTGTCTGGTATAGTGCAGCAGCAGAACAATTTGCTGAGGGCTATTGAGGCGC
AACAGCATCTGTTGCAACTCACAGTCTGGGGCATCAAGCAGCTCCAGGCAAGAATCCTGGCTGTGGAAAG
ATACCTAAAGGATCAACAGCTCCTGGGGATTTGGGGTTGCTCTGGAAAACTCATTTGCACCACTGCTGTG
CCTTGGAATGCTAGTTGGAGTAATAAATCTCTGGAACAGATTTGGAATCACACGACCTGGATGGAGTGGG
ACAGAGAAATTAACAATTACACAAGCTTAATACACTCCTTAATTGAAGAATCGCAAAACCAGCAAGAAAA
GAATGAACAAGAATTATTGGAATTAGATAAATGGGCAAGTTTGTGGAATTGGTTTAACATAACAAATTGG
CTGTGGTATATAAAATTATTCATAATGATAGTAGGAGGCTTGGTAGGTTTAAGAATAGTTTTTGCTGTAC
TTTCTATAGTGAATAGAGTTAGGCAGGGATATTCACCATTATCGTTTCAGACCCACCTCCCAACCCCGAG
GGGACCCAGACCACAATTTTAAAAGAAAAGGGGGGATTGGGGGGTACAGTGCAGGGGAAAGAATAGTAGA
CATAATAGCAACAGACATACAAACTAAAGAATTACAAAAACAAATTACAAAAATTCAAAATTTTCGGGTT
TATTACAGGGACAGCAGAGATCCACTTTGGCGCCGGCTCGAGTGGCTCCGGTGCCCGTCAGTGGGCAGAG
CGCACATCGCCCACAGTCCCCGAGAAGTTGGGGGGAGGGGTCGGCAATTGAACCGGTGCCTAGAGAAGGT
GGCGCGGGGTAAACTGGGAAAGTGATGTCGTGTACTGGCTCCGCCTTTTTCCCGAGGGTGGGGGAGAACC
GTATATAAGTGCAGTAGTCGCCGTGAACGTTCTTTTTCGCAACGGGTTTGCCGCCAGAACACAGGTGTCG
TGACGCGGGATCCGCCACCATGGATTACAAAGATCATGACGGCGACTATAAGGACCACGATATTGACTAC
AAAGATGATGACGACAAGATGGCTCCCAAAAAGAAAAGGAAAGTAGGCATTCATGGAGTTCCCGCAGCCA
TGAGTTCTGAGACTGGTCCAGTCGCCGTCGATCCAACCCTTCGACGGAGGATTGAGCCCCACGAGTTTGA
AGTATTTTTCGATCCAAGAGAATTGCGAAAAGAGACATGTCTTCTGTACGAGATCAACTGGGGGGGCCGC
CACAGTATTTGGAGACACACCAGCCAGAACACAAATAAGCATGTCGAGGTAAATTTCATAGAGAAGTTCA
CTACCGAACGCTACTTTTGCCCTAACACAAGATGTAGCATTACTTGGTTCTTGAGTTGGTCCCCTTGCGG
TGAATGCTCAAGAGCAATTACCGAGTTTCTGTCTCGGTATCCCCACGTCACTTTGTTCATCTACATAGCC
CGACTTTACCATCACGCAGACCCTCGAAATCGCCAGGGTCTTAGAGATTTGATTTCATCCGGTGTAACCA
TACAAATTATGACCGAACAAGAGAGTGGGTATTGTTGGCGGAATTTCGTCAACTACAGTCCATCAAATGA
GGCCCATTGGCCCCGCTACCCCCACCTTTGGGTGAGATTGTACGTATTGGAGTTGTATTGCATAATCCTG
GGCCTTCCCCCCTGTCTTAACATCCTTAGAAGGAAGCAGCCCCAGTTGACATTCTTTACTATCGCTCTTC
AGTCATGTCACTATCAGCGACTGCCTCCTCATATCCTTTGGGCTACTGGGTTGAAAAGCGGTTCCGAGAC
ACCTGGTACTTCAGAGTCCGCCACACCCGAAAGTGACAAGAAGTACAGCATCGGCCTGGCCATCGGCACC
AACTCTGTGGGCTGGGCCGTGATCACCGACGAGTACAAGGTGCCCAGCAAGAAATTCAAGGTGCTGGGCA
ACACCGACCGGCACAGCATCAAGAAGAACCTGATCGGAGCCCTGCTGTTCGACAGCGGCGAAACAGCCGA
GAGAACCCGGCTGAAGAGAACCGCCAGAAGAAGATACACCAGACGGAAGAACCGGATCTGCTATCTGCAA
GAGATCTTCAGCAACGAGATGGCCAAGGTGGACGACAGCTTCTTCCACAGACTGGAAGAGTCCTTCCTGG
TGGAAGAGGATAAGAAGCACGAGCGGCACCCCATCTTCGGCAACATCGTGGACGAGGTGGCCTACCACGA
GAAGTACCCCACCATCTACCACCTGAGAAAGAAACTGGTGGACAGCACCGACAAGGCCGACCTGCGGCTG
ATCTATCTGGCCCTGGCCCACATGATCAAGTTCCGGGGCCACTTCCTGATCGAGGGCGACCTGAACCCCG
ACAACAGCGACGTGGACAAGCTGTTCATCCAGCTGGTGCAGACCTACAACCAGCTGTTCGAGGAAAACCC
CATCAACGCCAGCGGCGTGGACGCCAAGGCCATCCTGTCTGCCAGACTGAGCAAGAGCAGACGGCTGGAA
AATCTGATCGCCCAGCTGCCCGGCGAGAAGAAGAATGGCCTGTTCGGAAACCTGATTGCCCTGAGCCTGG
GCCTGACCCCCAACTTCAAGAGCAACTTCGACCTGGCCGAGGATGCCAAACTGCAGCTGAGCAAGGACAC
CTACGACGACGACCTGGACAACCTGCTGGCCCAGATCGGCGACCAGTACGCCGACCTGTTTCTGGCCGCC
AAGAACCTGTCCGACGCCATCCTGCTGAGCGACATCCTGAGAGTGAACACCGAGATCACCAAGGCCCCCC
TGAGCGCCTCTATGATCAAGAGATACGACGAGCACCACCAGGACCTGACCCTGCTGAAAGCTCTCGTGCG
GCAGCAGCTGCCTGAGAAGTACAAAGAGATTTTCTTCGACCAGAGCAAGAACGGCTACGCCGGCTACATT
GACGGCGGAGCCAGCCAGGAAGAGTTCTACAAGTTCATCAAGCCCATCCTGGAAAAGATGGACGGCACCG
AGGAACTGCTCGTGAAGCTGAACAGAGAGGACCTGCTGCGGAAGCAGCGGACCTTCGACAACGGCAGCAT
CCCCCACCAGATCCACCTGGGAGAGCTGCACGCCATTCTGCGGCGGCAGGAAGATTTTTACCCATTCCTG
AAGGACAACCGGGAAAAGATCGAGAAGATCCTGACCTTCCGCATCCCCTACTACGTGGGCCCTCTGGCCA
GGGGAAACAGCAGATTCGCCTGGATGACCAGAAAGAGCGAGGAAACCATCACCCCCTGGAACTTCGAGGA
AGTGGTGGACAAGGGCGCTTCCGCCCAGAGCTTCATCGAGCGGATGACCAACTTCGATAAGAACCTGCCC
AACGAGAAGGTGCTGCCCAAGCACAGCCTGCTGTACGAGTACTTCACCGTGTATAACGAGCTGACCAAAG
TGAAATACGTGACCGAGGGAATGAGAAAGCCCGCCTTCCTGAGCGGCGAGCAGAAAAAGGCCATCGTGGA
CCTGCTGTTCAAGACCAACCGGAAAGTGACCGTGAAGCAGCTGAAAGAGGACTACTTCAAGAAAATCGAG
TGCTTCGACTCCGTGGAAATCTCCGGCGTGGAAGATCGGTTCAACGCCTCCCTGGGCACATACCACGATC
TGCTGAAAATTATCAAGGACAAGGACTTCCTGGACAATGAGGAAAACGAGGACATTCTGGAAGATATCGT
GCTGACCCTGACACTGTTTGAGGACAGAGAGATGATCGAGGAACGGCTGAAAACCTATGCCCACCTGTTC
GACGACAAAGTGATGAAGCAGCTGAAGCGGCGGAGATACACCGGCTGGGGCAGGCTGAGCCGGAAGCTGA
TCAACGGCATCCGGGACAAGCAGTCCGGCAAGACAATCCTGGATTTCCTGAAGTCCGACGGCTTCGCCAA
CAGAAACTTCATGCAGCTGATCCACGACGACAGCCTGACCTTTAAAGAGGACATCCAGAAAGCCCAGGTG
TCCGGCCAGGGCGATAGCCTGCACGAGCACATTGCCAATCTGGCCGGCAGCCCCGCCATTAAGAAGGGCA
TCCTGCAGACAGTGAAGGTGGTGGACGAGCTCGTGAAAGTGATGGGCCGGCACAAGCCCGAGAACATCGT
GATCGAAATGGCCAGAGAGAACCAGACCACCCAGAAGGGACAGAAGAACAGCCGCGAGAGAATGAAGCGG
ATCGAAGAGGGCATCAAAGAGCTGGGCAGCCAGATCCTGAAAGAACACCCCGTGGAAAACACCCAGCTGC
AGAACGAGAAGCTGTACCTGTACTACCTGCAGAATGGGCGGGATATGTACGTGGACCAGGAACTGGACAT
CAACCGGCTGTCCGACTACGATGTGGACCATATCGTGCCTCAGAGCTTTCTGAAGGACGACTCCATCGAC
AACAAGGTGCTGACCAGAAGCGACAAGAACCGGGGCAAGAGCGACAACGTGCCCTCCGAAGAGGTCGTGA
AGAAGATGAAGAACTACTGGCGGCAGCTGCTGAACGCCAAGCTGATTACCCAGAGAAAGTTCGACAATCT
GACCAAGGCCGAGAGAGGCGGCCTGAGCGAACTGGATAAGGCCGGCTTCATCAAGAGACAGCTGGTGGAA
ACCCGGCAGATCACAAAGCACGTGGCACAGATCCTGGACTCCCGGATGAACACTAAGTACGACGAGAATG
ACAAGCTGATCCGGGAAGTGAAAGTGATCACCCTGAAGTCCAAGCTGGTGTCCGATTTCCGGAAGGATTT
CCAGTTTTACAAAGTGCGCGAGATCAACAACTACCACCACGCCCACGACGCCTACCTGAACGCCGTCGTG
GGAACCGCCCTGATCAAAAAGTACCCTAAGCTGGAAAGCGAGTTCGTGTACGGCGACTACAAGGTGTACG
ACGTGCGGAAGATGATCGCCAAGAGCGAGCAGGAAATCGGCAAGGCTACCGCCAAGTACTTCTTCTACAG
CAACATCATGAACTTTTTCAAGACCGAGATTACCCTGGCCAACGGCGAGATCCGGAAGCGGCCTCTGATC
GAGACAAACGGCGAAACCGGGGAGATCGTGTGGGATAAGGGCCGGGATTTTGCCACCGTGCGGAAAGTGC
TGAGCATGCCCCAAGTGAATATCGTGAAAAAGACCGAGGTGCAGACAGGCGGCTTCAGCAAAGAGTCTAT
CAGACCCAAGAGGAACAGCGATAAGCTGATCGCCAGAAAGAAGGACTGGGACCCTAAGAAGTACGGCGGC
TTCCTGTGGCCCACCGTGGCCTATTCTGTGCTGGTGGTGGCCAAAGTGGAAAAGGGCAAGTCCAAGAAAC
TGAAGAGTGTGAAAGAGCTGCTGGGGATCACCATCATGGAAAGAAGCAGCTTCGAGAAGAATCCCATCGA
CTTTCTGGAAGCCAAGGGCTACAAAGAAGTGAAAAAGGACCTGATCATCAAGCTGCCTAAGTACTCCCTG
TTCGAGCTGGAAAACGGCCGGAAGAGAATGCTGGCCTCTGCCAAGCAGCTGCAGAAGGGAAACGAACTGG
CCCTGCCCTCCAAATATGTGAACTTCCTGTACCTGGCCAGCCACTATGAGAAGCTGAAGGGCTCCCCCGA
GGATAATGAGCAGAAACAGCTGTTTGTGGAACAGCACAAGCACTACCTGGACGAGATCATCGAGCAGATC
AGCGAGTTCTCCAAGAGAGTGATCCTGGCCGACGCTAATCTGGACAAAGTGCTGTCCGCCTACAACAAGC
ACCGGGATAAGCCCATCAGAGAGCAGGCCGAGAATATCATCCACCTGTTTACCCTGACCAGACTGGGAGC
CCCTAGAGCCTTCAAGTACTTTGACACCACCATCGACCCCAAGCAGTACAGAAGCACCAAAGAGGTGCTG
GACGCCACCCTGATCCACCAGAGCATCACCGGCCTGTACGAGACACGGATCGACCTGTCTCAGCTGGGAG
GTGACAGCGGCGGGAGCGGCGGGAGCGGCGGGAGCACTAATCTGTCAGATATTATTGAAAAGGAGACCGG
TAAGCAACTGGTTATCCAGGAATCCATCCTCATGCTCCCAGAGGAGGTGGAAGAAGTCATTGGGAACAAG
CCGGAAAGCGATATACTCGTGCACACCGCCTACGACGAGAGCACCGACGAGAATGTCATGCTTCTGACTA
GCGACGCCCCTGAATACAAGCCTTGGGCTCTGGTCATACAGGATAGCAACGGTGAGAACAAGATTAAGAT
GCTCTCTGGTGGTTCTCCCAAGAAGAAGAGGAAAGTCGGATCCGGCGCAACAAACTTCTCTCTGCTGAAA
CAAGCCGGAGATGTCGAAGAGAATCCTGGACCGATGGCCAAGCCTTTGTCTCAAGAAGAATCCACCCTCA
TTGAAAGAGCAACGGCTACAATCAACAGCATCCCCATCTCTGAAGACTACAGCGTCGCCAGCGCAGCTCT
CTCTAGCGACGGCCGCATCTTCACTGGTGTCAATGTATATCATTTTACTGGGGGACCTTGTGCAGAACTC
GTGGTGCTGGGCACTGCTGCTGCTGCGGCAGCTGGCAACCTGACTTGTATCGTCGCGATCGGAAATGAGA
ACAGGGGCATCTTGAGCCCCTGCGGACGGTGCCGACAGGTGCTTCTCGATCTGCATCCTGGGATCAAAGC
CATAGTGAAGGACAGTGATGGACAGCCGACGGCAGTTGGGATTCGTGAATTGCTGCCCTCTGGTTATGTG
TGGGAGGGCTAAACGCGTTAAGTCGACAATCAACCTCTGGATTACAAAATTTGTGAAAGATTGACTGGTA
TTCTTAACTATGTTGCTCCTTTTACGCTATGTGGATACGCTGCTTTAATGCCTTTGTATCATGCTATTGC
TTCCCGTATGGCTTTCATTTTCTCCTCCTTGTATAAATCCTGGTTGCTGTCTCTTTATGAGGAGTTGTGG
CCCGTTGTCAGGCAACGTGGCGTGGTGTGCACTGTGTTTGCTGACGCAACCCCCACTGGTTGGGGCATTG
CCACCACCTGTCAGCTCCTTTCCGGGACTTTCGCTTTCCCCCTCCCTATTGCCACGGCGGAACTCATCGC
CGCCTGCCTTGCCCGCTGCTGGACAGGGGCTCGGCTGTTGGGCACTGACAATTCCGTGGTGTTGTCGGGG
AAATCATCGTCCTTTCCTTGGCTGCTCGCCTGTGTTGCCACCTGGATTCTGCGCGGGACGTCCTTCTGCT
ACGTCCCTTCGGCCCTCAATCCAGCGGACCTTCCTTCCCGCGGCCTGCTGCCGGCTCTGCGGCCTCTTCC
GCGTCTTCGCCTTCGCCCTCAGACGAGTCGGATCTCCCTTTGGGCCGCCTCCCCGCGTCGACTTTAAGAC
CAATGACTTACAAGGCAGCTGTAGATCTTAGCCACTTTTTAAAAGAAAAGGGGGGACTGGAAGGGCTAAT
TCACTCCCAACGAAGACAAGATCTGCTTTTTGCTTGTACTGGGTCTCTCTGGTTAGACCAGATCTGAGCC
TGGGAGCTCTCTGGCTAACTAGGGAACCCACTGCTTAAGCCTCAATAAAGCTTGCCTTGAGTGCTTCAAG
TAGTGTGTGCCCGTCTGTTGTGTGACTCTGGTAACTAGAGATCCCTCAGACCCTTTTAGTCAGTGTGGAA
AATCTCTAGCAGTACGTATAGTAGTTCATGTCATCTTATTATTCAGTATTTATAACTTGCAAAGAAATGA
ATATCAGAGAGTGAGAGGAACTTGTTTATTGCAGCTTATAATGGTTACAAATAAAGCAATAGCATCACAA
ATTTCACAAATAAAGCATTTTTTTCACTGCATTCTAGTTGTGGTTTGTCCAAACTCATCAATGTATCTTA
TCATGTCTGGCTCTAGCTATCCCGCCCCTAACTCCGCCCATCCCGCCCCTAACTCCGCCCAGTTCCGCCC
ATTCTCCGCCCCATGGCTGACTAATTTTTTTTATTTATGCAGAGGCCGAGGCCGCCTCGGCCTCTGAGCT
ATTCCAGAAGTAGTGAGGAGGCTTTTTTGGAGGCCTAGGGACGTACCCAATTCGCCCTATAGTGAGTCGT
ATTACGCGCGCTCACTGGCCGTCGTTTTACAACGTCGTGACTGGGAAAACCCTGGCGTTACCCAACTTAA
TCGCCTTGCAGCACATCCCCCTTTCGCCAGCTGGCGTAATAGCGAAGAGGCCCGCACCGATCGCCCTTCC
CAACAGTTGCGCAGCCTGAATGGCGAATGGG
[124 nt withheld, positions 9412-9535]
C
[91 nt withheld, positions 9537-9627]
A
[49 nt withheld, positions 9629-9677]
CCTTTGACGTTGGAGTCCACGTTCTTT
[37 nt withheld, positions 9705-9741]
ACCCTATCTCGGTCTATTCTTTTGATTTATAAGGGATTTTGCCGATTTCGGCCTATTGGTTAAAAAATGA
GCTGATTTAACAAAAATTTAACGCGAATTTTAACAAAATATTAACGCTTACAATTTAGGTGGCACTTTTC
GGGGAAATGTGCGCGGAACCCCTATTTGTTTATTTTTCTAAATACATTCAAATATGTATCCGCTCATGAG
ACAATAACCCTGATAAATGCTTCAATAATATTGAAAAAGGAAGAGTATGAGTATTCAACATTTCCGTGTC
GCCCTTATTCCCTTTTTTGCGGCATTTTGCCTTCCTGTTTTTGCTCACCCAGAAACGCTGGTGAAAGTAA
AAGATGCTGAAGATCAGTTGGGTGCACGAGTGGGTTACATCGAACTGGATCTCAACAGCGGTAAGATCCT
TGAGAGTTTTCGCCCCGAAGAACGTTTTCCAATGATGAGCACTTTTAAAGTTCTGCTATGTGGCGCGGTA
TTATCCCGTATTGACGCCGGGCAAGAGCAACTCGGTCGCCGCATACACTATTCTCAGAATGACTTGGTTG
AGTACTCACCAGTCACAGAAAAGCATCTTACGGATGGCATGACAGTAAGAGAATTATGCAGTGCTGCCAT
AACCATGAGTGATAACACTGCGGCCAACTTACTTCTGACAACGATCGGAGGACCGAAGGAGCTAACCGCT
TTTTTGCACAACATGGGGGATCATGTAACTCGCCTTGATCGTTGGGAACCGGAGCTGAATGAAGCCATAC
CAAACGACGAGCGTGACACCACGATGCCTGTAGCAATGGCAACAACGTTGCGCAAACTATTAACTGGCGA
ACTACTTACTCTAGCTTCCCGGCAACAATTAATAGACTGGATGGAGGCGGATAAAGTTGCAGGACCACTT
CTGCGCTCGGCCCTTCCGGCTGGCTGGTTTATTGCTGATAAATCTGGAGCCGGTGAGCGTGGGTCTCGCG
GTATCATTGCAGCACTGGGGCCAGATGGTAAGCCCTCCCGTATCGTAGTTATCTACACGACGGGGAGTCA
GGCAACTATGGATGAACGAAATAGACAGATCGCTGAGATAGGTGCCTCACTGATTAAGCATTGGTAACTG
TCAGACCAAGTTTACTCATATATACTTTAGATTGATTTAAAACTTCATTTTTAATTTAAAAGGATCTAGG
TGAAGATCCTTTTTGATAATCTCATGACCAAAATCCCTTAACGTGAGTTTTCGTTCCACTGAGCGTCAGA
CCCCGTAGAAAAGATCAAAGGATCTTCTTGAGATCCTTTTTTTCTGCGCGTAATCTGCTGCTTGCAAACA
AAAAAACCACCGCTACCAGCGGTGGTTTGTTTGCCGGATCAAGAGCTACCAACTCTTTTTCCGAAGGTAA
CTGGCTTCAGCAGAGCGCAGATACCAAATACTGTTCTTCTAGTGTAGCCGTAGTTAGGCCACCACTTCAA
GAACTCTGTAGCACCGCCTACATACCTCGCTCTGCTAATCCTGTTACCAGTGGCTGCTGCCAGTGGCGAT
AAGTCGTGTCTTACCGGGTTGGACTCAAGACGATAGTTACCGGATAAGGCGCAGCGGTCGGGCTGAACGG
GGGGTTCGTGCACACAGCCCAGCTTGGAGCGAACGACCTACACCGAACTGAGATACCTACAGCGTGAGCT
ATGAGAAAGCGCCACGCTTCCCGAAGGGAGAAAGGCGGACAGGTATCCGGTAAGCGGCAGGGTCGGAACA
GGAGAGCGCACGAGGGAGCTTCCAGGGGGAAACGCCTGGTATCTTTATAGTCCTGTCGGGTTTCGCCACC
TCTGACTTGAGCGTCGATTTTTGTGATGCTCGTCAGGGGGGCGGAGCCTATGGAAAAACGCCAGCAACGC
GGCCTTTTTACGGTTCCTGGCCTTTTGCTGGCCTTTTGCTCACATGTTCTTTCCTGCGTTATCCCCTGAT
TCTGTGGATAACCGTATTACCGCCTTTGAGTGAGCTGATACCGCTCGCCGCAGCCGAACGACCGAGCGCA
GCGAGTCAGTGAGCGAGGAAGCGGAAGAGCGCCCAATACGCAAACCGCCTCTCCCCGCGCGTTGGCCGAT
TCATTAATGCAGCTGGCACGACAGGTTTCCCGACTGGAAAGCGGGCAGTGAGCGCAACGCAATTAATGTG
AGTTAGCTCACTCATTAGGCACCCCAGGCTTTACACTTTATGCTTCCGGCTCGTATGTTGTGTGGAATTG
TGAGCGGATAACAATTTCACACAGGAAACAGCTATGACCATGATTACGCCAAGCGC
Features (pLannotate 1.2.2; 29 found; start..end, strand, type, name):
      3..21      +  promoter       T3 promoter: promoter for bacteriophage T3 RNA polymerase
     49..275     +  promoter       RSV promoter: Rous sarcoma virus enhancer/promoter
    276..456     +  LTR            5' LTR (truncated): truncated 5' long terminal repeat (LTR) from HIV-1
    503..628     +  misc_feature   HIV-1 Ψ: packaging signal of human immunodeficiency virus type 1
    612..975     +  CDS            HIV-1 gag (fragment): gag protein from human immunodeficiency virus 1; gag
   1121..1354    +  misc_feature   RRE: The Rev response element (RRE) of HIV-1 allows for Rev-dependent mRNA export from the nucleus to the cytoplasm.
   1731..1757    +  CDS            Rev (fragment): human immunodeficiency virus 1 (HIV-1) Rev protein; rev; enhances nuclear export of unspliced and incompletely spliced viral mRNAs
   1767..1884    +  misc_feature   cPPT/CTS: central polypurine tract and central termination sequence of HIV-1
   1953..2164    +  promoter       EF-1α core promoter: core promoter for human elongation factor EF-1α
   2235..2254    +  CDS            3xFLAG (fragment): three tandem FLAG® epitope tags
   2310..2996    +  CDS            Apobec1: ABEC1_RAT - Experimental evidence at protein level: Swiss-Prot protein existence level 1. Catalytic component of the apolipoprotein B mRNA editing enzyme complex which is responsible for the postranscriptional editing of a CAA codon for Gln to a UAA codon for stop in the APOB mRNA. May also play a role in the epigenetic regulation of gene expression by participating in DNA demethylation. From Rattus norvegicus (Rat).
   3045..7141    +  CDS            Cas9 (fragment): Cas9 (Csn1) endonuclease from the Streptococcus pyogenes Type II CRISPR/Cas system generates RNA-guided double strand breaks in DNA
   7176..7424    +  CDS            UGI: UNGI_BPPB2 - Experimental evidence at protein level: Swiss-Prot protein existence level 1. This protein binds specifically and reversibly to the host uracil-DNA glycosylase, preventing removal of uracil residues from PBS2 DNA by the host uracil-excision repair system. From Bacillus phage PBS2 (Bacteriophage PBS2).
   7524..7922    +  CDS            BSD: blasticidin S deaminase; Aspergillus terreus BSD; confers resistance to blasticidin
   7938..8526    +  misc_feature   WPRE: woodchuck hepatitis virus posttranscriptional regulatory element
   8577..8596    +  misc_feature   cPPT/CTS (fragment): central polypurine tract and central termination sequence of HIV-1
   8598..8831    +  LTR            3' LTR (ΔU3): self-inactivating 3' long terminal repeat (LTR) from HIV-1
   8909..9030    +  polyA_signal   SV40 poly(A) signal: SV40 polyadenylation signal
   9070..9205    +  rep_origin     SV40 ori: SV40 origin of replication
   9226..9244    -  promoter       T7 promoter: promoter for bacteriophage T7 RNA polymerase
   9252..9407    +  CDS            lacZα (fragment): LacZα fragment of β-galactosidase; lacZ fragment
   9412..9840    +  rep_origin     f1 ori (sequence partly withheld): f1 bacteriophage origin of replication; arrow indicates direction of (+) strand synthesis
   9893..9997    +  promoter       AmpR promoter: bla
   9998..10858   +  CDS            AmpR: β-lactamase; bla; confers resistance to ampicillin, carbenicillin, and related antibiotics
  11029..11617   +  rep_origin     ori: high-copy-number ColE1/pMB1/pBR322/pUC origin of replication
  11800..11892   +  CDS            lacI (fragment): lac repressor; lacI; The lac repressor binds to the lac operator to inhibit transcription in E. coli. This inhibition can be relieved by adding lactose or isopropyl-β-D-thiogalactopyranoside (IPTG).
  11905..11926   +  protein_bind   CAP binding site: CAP binding activates transcription in the presence of cAMP. E. coli catabolite activator protein
  11941..11971   +  promoter       lac promoter: promoter for the E. coli lac operon
  11975..11997   +  protein_bind   lac operator (fragment): The lac repressor binds to the lac operator to inhibit transcription in E. coli. This inhibition can be relieved by adding lactose or isopropyl-β-D-thiogalactopyranoside (IPTG). lac repressor encoded by lacI
