[The description below was written by a language model from this plasmid's Addgene catalogue record and pLannotate feature annotations shown in this document.]
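Description:
lentiBE3-SpRY-Blast is a roughly 12 kb lentiviral transfer plasmid built on the pFUGW backbone for delivering a cytosine base editor into mammalian cells. It is propagated in E. coli through a high-copy ColE1/pUC-type origin with ampicillin selection (AmpR). The backbone also carries an f1 ori, an SV40 origin and poly(A) signal, and residual lac, T3 and T7 cloning-vector elements. The viral portion follows a third-generation, self-inactivating layout. An RSV promoter drives a truncated HIV-1 5' LTR, followed by the Ψ packaging signal with a gag fragment, the RRE for Rev-dependent export of the genomic RNA, and a cPPT/CTS. A ΔU3 3' LTR closes the cassette and disables LTR promoter activity after integration.

Between the LTRs, the short EF-1α core promoter (EFS) drives a single open reading frame of about 5.1 kb, named FNLS-BE3-SpRY. The annotated parts are a FLAG epitope fragment at the N-terminus, rat APOBEC1 cytidine deaminase, a Streptococcus pyogenes Cas9 that the record describes as the SpRY nickase variant, and the phage PBS2 uracil glycosylase inhibitor (UGI). APOBEC1 deaminates cytosines in the guide-targeted strand, the nickase favours repair toward the edited base, and UGI blocks uracil excision, which together yield C-to-T conversions. SpRY is known for greatly relaxed PAM requirements, which widens the range of targetable sites. The record lists a 2A element, which presumably occupies the unannotated gap between UGI and the blasticidin S deaminase gene, so editor and blasticidin resistance would be co-expressed from one transcript, which a downstream WPRE enhances. No guide RNA cassette is annotated, so guides must be supplied separately. The associated publication concerns pooled single-cell CRISPR screens at GWAS loci, consistent with use in generating stable, blasticidin-selected base editor cell lines.
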