Addgene plasmid #199303: lentiBE3-SpRY-Blast
Purpose: Expresses SpRY Cas9 nickase cytosine base editor FNLS-BE3 and blasticidin resistance
Depositing lab: Neville Sanjana. Depositing organization: New York Genome Center. Publication: Discovery of target genes and pathways at GWAS loci by pooled single-cell CRISPR screens. Morris JA, Caragine C, Daniloski Z, Domingo J, Barry T, Lu L, Davis K, Ziosi M, Glinos DA, Hao S, Mimitou EP, Smibert P, Roeder K, Katsevich E, Lappalainen T, Sanjana NE. Science. 2023 May 19;380(6646):eadh7699. doi: 10.1126/science.adh7699. Epub 2023 May 19. PubMed 37141313.
Backbone
  Vector backbone: pFUGW
  Backbone size w/o insert (bp): 6900
  Total vector size (bp): 12000
  Vector type: Mammalian Expression, Lentiviral, CRISPR
  Selectable markers: Blasticidin
Growth in bacteria
  Bacterial resistance: Ampicillin, 100 μg/mL
  Growth temperature: 37°C
  Growth strain: NEB Stable
  Copy number: High Copy
Gene/Insert
  Gene/Insert name: FNLS-BE3-SpRY
  Insert size (bp): 5100
  Promoter: EFS
  Tag / fusion protein: 2A tag
  Cloning method: Gibson Cloning
  Sequencing primers: 5′ EFS-NS-fwd (5'-gagaaccgtatataagtgcagt-3'); 3′ blast-R (5'-gctctttcaatgagggtgga-3'​)
Terms and licenses: Academic/Nonprofit Terms; Industry Terms: Not Available to Industry
How to cite: lentiBE3-SpRY-Blast was a gift from Neville Sanjana (Addgene plasmid # 199303 ; http://n2t.net/addgene:199303 ; RRID:Addgene_199303)
